>Addgene plasmid #221484 | pLX-EF1a_NKX2-1 | addgene full sequence | sequence record 437834 | Addgene NGS Result
TGTAGTCTTATGCAATACTCTTGTAGTCTTGCAACATGGTAACGATGAGTTAGCAACATGCCTTACAAGG
AGAGAAAAAGCACCGTGCATGCCGATTGGTGGAAGTAAGGTGGTACGATCGTGCCTTATTAGGAAGGCAA
CAGACGGGTCTGACATGGATTGGACGAACCACTGAATTGCCGCATTGCAGAGATATTGTATTTAAGTGCC
TAGCTCGATACATAAACGGGTCTCTCTGGTTAGACCAGATCTGAGCCTGGGAGCTCTCTGGCTAACTAGG
GAACCCACTGCTTAAGCCTCAATAAAGCTTGCCTTGAGTGCTTCAAGTAGTGTGTGCCCGTCTGTTGTGT
GACTCTGGTAACTAGAGATCCCTCAGACCCTTTTAGTCAGTGTGGAAAATCTCTAGCAGTGGCGCCCGAA
CAGGGACTTGAAAGCGAAAGGGAAACCAGAGGAGCTCTCTCGACGCAGGACTCGGCTTGCTGAAGCGCGC
ACGGCAAGAGGCGAGGGGCGGCGACTGGTGAGTACGCCAAAAATTTTGACTAGCGGAGGCTAGAAGGAGA
GAGATGGGTGCGAGAGCGTCAGTATTAAGCGGGGGAGAATTAGATCGCGATGGGAAAAAATTCGGTTAAG
GCCAGGGGGAAAGAAAAAATATAAATTAAAACATATAGTATGGGCAAGCAGGGAGCTAGAACGATTCGCA
GTTAATCCTGGCCTGTTAGAAACATCAGAAGGCTGTAGACAAATACTGGGACAGCTACAACCATCCCTTC
AGACAGGATCAGAAGAACTTAGATCATTATATAATACAGTAGCAACCCTCTATTGTGTGCATCAAAGGAT
AGAGATAAAAGACACCAAGGAAGCTTTAGACAAGATAGAGGAAGAGCAAAACAAAAGTAAGACCACCGCA
CAGCAAGCGGCCGCTGATCTTCAGACCTGGAGGAGGAGATATGAGGGACAATTGGAGAAGTGAATTATAT
AAATATAAAGTAGTAAAAATTGAACCATTAGGAGTAGCACCCACCAAGGCAAAGAGAAGAGTGGTGCAGA
GAGAAAAAAGAGCAGTGGGAATAGGAGCTTTGTTCCTTGGGTTCTTGGGAGCAGCAGGAAGCACTATGGG
CGCAGCGTCAATGACGCTGACGGTACAGGCCAGACAATTATTGTCTGGTATAGTGCAGCAGCAGAACAAT
TTGCTGAGGGCTATTGAGGCGCAACAGCATCTGTTGCAACTCACAGTCTGGGGCATCAAGCAGCTCCAGG
CAAGAATCCTGGCTGTGGAAAGATACCTAAAGGATCAACAGCTCCTGGGGATTTGGGGTTGCTCTGGAAA
ACTCATTTGCACCACTGCTGTGCCTTGGAATGCTAGTTGGAGTAATAAATCTCTGGAACAGATTTGGAAT
CACACGACCTGGATGGAGTGGGACAGAGAAATTAACAATTACACAAGCTTAATACACTCCTTAATTGAAG
AATCGCAAAACCAGCAAGAAAAGAATGAACAAGAATTATTGGAATTAGATAAATGGGCAAGTTTGTGGAA
TTGGTTTAACATAACAAATTGGCTGTGGTATATAAAATTATTCATAATGATAGTAGGAGGCTTGGTAGGT
TTAAGAATAGTTTTTGCTGTACTTTCTATAGTGAATAGAGTTAGGCAGGGATATTCACCATTATCGTTTC
AGACCCACCTCCCAACCCCGAGGGGACCCATGCATTGCATCTCAATTAGTCAGCAACCAGGTGTGGAAAG
TCCCCAGGCTCCCCAGCAGGCAGAAGTATGCAAAGCATGCGTCTCAATTAGTCAGCAACCATAGTCCCGC
CCCTAACTCCGCCCATCCCGCCCCTAACTCCGCCCAGTTCCGCCCATTCTCCGCCCCATGGCTGACTAAT
TTTTTTTATTTATGCAGAGGCCGAGGCCGCCTCGGCCTCTGAGCTATTCCAGAAGTAGTGAGGAGGCTTT
TTTGGAGGCCTAGGCTTTTGCAAAAAGCTTTCTAGAGGTACCACCGGAGCTTACCATGACCGAGTACAAG
CCCACGGTGCGCCTCGCCACCCGCGACGACGTCCCCAGGGCCGTACGCACCCTCGCCGCCGCGTTCGCCG
ACTACCCCGCCACGCGCCACACCGTCGATCCGGACCGCCACATCGAGCGGGTCACCGAGCTGCAAGAACT
CTTCCTCACGCGCGTCGGGCTCGACATCGGCAAGGTGTGGGTCGCGGACGACGGCGCCGCCGTGGCGGTC
TGGACCACGCCGGAGAGCGTCGAAGCGGGGGCGGTGTTCGCCGAGATCGGCCCGCGCATGGCCGAGTTGA
GCGGTTCCCGGCTGGCCGCGCAGCAACAGATGGAAGGCCTCCTGGCGCCGCACCGGCCCAAGGAGCCCGC
GTGGTTCCTGGCCACCGTCGGCGTCTCGCCCGACCACCAGGGCAAGGGTCTGGGCAGCGCCGTCGTGCTC
CCCGGAGTGGAGGCGGCCGAGCGCGCCGGGGTGCCCGCCTTCCTGGAGACCTCCGCGCCCCGCAACCTCC
CCTTCTACGAGCGGCTCGGCTTCACCGTCACCGCCGACGTCGAGGTGCCCGAAGGACCGCGCACCTGGTG
CATGACCCGCAAGCCCGGTGCCAGTTAACGAATTCTAGATCTTGAGACAAATGGCAGTATTCATCCACAA
TTTTAAAAGAAAAGGGGGGATTGGGGGGTACAGTGCAGGGGAAAGAATAGTAGACATAATAGCAACAGAC
ATACAAACTAAAGAATTACAAAAACAAATTACAAAAATTCAAAATTTTCGGGTTTATTACAGGGACAGCA
GAGATCCACTTTGGCGCCGGCTCGAGGCCTGCAGGTGCAAAGATGGATAAAGTTTTAAACAGAGAGGAAT
CTTTGCAGCTAATGGACCTTCTAGGTCTTGAAAGGAGTGGGAATTGGCTCCGGTGCCCGTCAGTGGGCAG
AGCGCACATCGCCCACAGTCCCCGAGAAGTTGGGGGGAGGGGTCGGCAATTGAACCGGTGCCTAGAGAAG
GTGGCGCGGGGTAAACTGGGAAAGTGATGTCGTGTACTGGCTCCGCCTTTTTCCCGAGGGTGGGGGAGAA
CCGTATATAAGTGCAGTAGTCGCCGTGAACGTTCTTTTTCGCAACGGGTTTGCCGCCAGAACACAGGTAA
GTGCCGTGTGTGGTTCCCGCGGGCCTGGCCTCTTTACGGGTTATGGCCCTTGCGTGCCTTGAATTACTTC
CACCTGGCTGCAGTACGTGATTCTTGATCCCGAGCTTCGGGTTGGAAGTGGGTGGGAGAGTTCGAGGCCT
TGCGCTTAAGGAGCCCCTTCGCCTCGTGCTTGAGTTGAGGCCTGGCCTGGGCGCTGGGGCCGCCGCGTGC
GAATCTGGTGGCACCTTCGCGCCTGTCTCGCTGCTTTCGATAAGTCTCTAGCCATTTAAAATTTTTGATG
ACCTGCTGCGACGCTTTTTTTCTGGCAAGATAGTCTTGTAAATGCGGGCCAAGATCTGCACACTGGTATT
TCGGTTTTTGGGGCCGCGGGCGGCGACGGGGCCCGTGCGTCCCAGCGCACATGTTCGGCGAGGCGGGGCC
TGCGAGCGCGGCCACCGAGAATCGGACGGGGGTAGTCTCAAGCTGGCCGGCCTGCTCTGGTGCCTGGCCT
CGCGCCGCCGTGTATCGCCCCGCCCTGGGCGGCAAGGCTGGCCCGGTCGGCACCAGTTGCGTGAGCGGAA
AGATGGCCGCTTCCCGGCCCTGCTGCAGGGAGCTCAAAATGGAGGACGCGGCGCTCGGGAGAGCGGGCGG
GTGAGTCACCCACACAAAGGAAAAGGGCCTTTCCGTCCTCAGCCGTCGCTTCATGTGACTCCACGGAGTA
CCGGGCGCCGTCCAGGCACCTCGATTAGTTCTCGAGCTTTTGGAGTACGTCGTCTTTAGGTTGGGGGGAG
GGGTTTTATGCGATGGAGTTTCCCCACACTGAGTGGGTGGAGACTGAAGTTAGGCCAGCTTGGCACTTGA
TGTAATTCTCCTTGGAATTTGCCCTTTTTGAGTTTGGATCTTGGTTCATTCTCAAGCCTCAGACAGTGGT
TCAAAGTTTTTTTCTTCCATTTCAGGTGTCGTGAGGCTAGCATCGATTGATCAACAAGTTTGTACAAAAA
AGTTGGCACCATGTCGATGAGTCCAAAGCACACGACTCCGTTCTCAGTGTCTGACATCTTGAGTCCCCTG
GAGGAAAGCTACAAGAAAGTGGGCATGGAGGGCGGCGGCCTCGGGGCTCCGCTGGCGGCGTACAGGCAGG
GCCAGGCGGCACCGCCAACAGCGGCCATGCAGCAGCACGCCGTGGGGCACCACGGCGCCGTCACCGCCGC
CTACCACATGACGGCGGCGGGGGTGCCCCAGCTCTCGCACTCCGCCGTGGGGGGCTACTGCAACGGCAAC
CTGGGCAACATGAGCGAGCTGCCGCCGTACCAGGACACCATGAGGAACAGCGCCTCTGGCCCCGGATGGT
ACGGCGCCAACCCAGACCCGCGCTTCCCCGCCATCTCCCGCTTCATGGGCCCGGCGAGCGGCATGAACAT
GAGCGGCATGGGCGGCCTGGGCTCGCTGGGGGACGTGAGCAAGAACATGGCCCCGCTGCCAAGCGCGCCG
CGCAGGAAGCGCCGGGTGCTCTTCTCGCAGGCGCAGGTGTACGAGCTGGAGCGACGCTTCAAGCAACAGA
AGTACCTGTCGGCGCCGGAGCGCGAGCACCTGGCCAGCATGATCCACCTGACGCCCACGCAGGTCAAGAT
CTGGTTCCAGAACCACCGCTACAAAATGAAGCGCCAGGCCAAGGACAAGGCGGCGCAGCAGCAACTGCAG
CAGGACAGCGGCGGCGGCGGGGGCGGCGGGGGCACCGGGTGCCCGCAGCAGCAACAGGCTCAGCAGCAGT
CGCCGCGACGCGTGGCGGTGCCGGTCCTGGTGAAAGACGGCAAACCGTGCCAGGCGGGTGCCCCCGCGCC
GGGCGCCGCCAGCCTACAAGGCCACGCGCAGCAGCAGGCGCAGCACCAGGCGCAGGCCGCGCAGGCGGCG
GCAGCGGCCATCTCCGTGGGCAGCGGTGGCGCCGGCCTTGGCGCACACCCGGGCCACCAGCCAGGCAGCG
CAGGCCAGTCTCCGGACCTGGCGCACCACGCCGCCAGCCCCGCGGCGCTGCAGGGCCAGGTATCCAGCCT
GTCCCACCTGAACTCCTCGGGCTCGGACTACGGCACCATGTCCTGCTCCACCTTGCTATACGGTCGGACC
TGGTTGCCAACTTTCTTGTACAAAGTGGTTGATATCGGTAAGCCTATCCCTAACCCTCTCCTCGGTCTCG
ATTCTACGTAGTAATGAACTAGTACCGGTTAAGTCGACAATCAACGCGTTAAGTCGACAATCAACCTCTG
GATTACAAAATTTGTGAAAGATTGACTGGTATTCTTAACTATGTTGCTCCTTTTACGCTATGTGGATACG
CTGCTTTAATGCCTTTGTATCATGCTATTGCTTCCCGTATGGCTTTCATTTTCTCCTCCTTGTATAAATC
CTGGTTGCTGTCTCTTTATGAGGAGTTGTGGCCCGTTGTCAGGCAACGTGGCGTGGTGTGCACTGTGTTT
GCTGACGCAACCCCCACTGGTTGGGGCATTGCCACCACCTGTCAGCTCCTTTCCGGGACTTTCGCTTTCC
CCCTCCCTATTGCCACGGCGGAACTCATCGCCGCCTGCCTTGCCCGCTGCTGGACAGGGGCTCGGCTGTT
GGGCACTGACAATTCCGTGGTGTTGTCGGGGAAATCATCGTCCTTTCCTTGGCTGCTCGCCTGTGTTGCC
ACCTGGATTCTGCGCGGGACGTCCTTCTGCTACGTCCCTTCGGCCCTCAATCCAGCGGACCTTCCTTCCC
GCGGCCTGCTGCCGGCTCTGCGGCCTCTTCCGCGTCTTCGCCTTCGCCCTCAGACGAGTCGGATCTCCCT
TTGGGCCGCCTCCCCGCGTCGACTTTAAGACCAATGACTTACAAGGCAGCTGTAGATCTTAGCCACTTTT
TAAAAGAAAAGGGGGGACTGGAAGGGCTAATTCACTCCCAACGAAGACAAGATCTGCTTTTTGCTTGTAC
TGGGTCTCTCTGGTTAGACCAGATCTGAGCCTGGGAGCTCTCTGGCTAACTAGGGAACCCACTGCTTAAG
CCTCAATAAAGCTTGCCTTGAGTGCTTCAAGTAGTGTGTGCCCGTCTGTTGTGTGACTCTGGTAACTAGA
GATCCCTCAGACCCTTTTAGTCAGTGTGGAAAATCTCTAGCAGTACGTATAGTAGTTCATGTCATCTTAT
TATTCAGTATTTATAACTTGCAAAGAAATGAATATCAGAGAGTGAGAGGAACTTGTTTATTGCAGCTTAT
AATGGTTACAAATAAAGCAATAGCATCACAAATTTCACAAATAAAGCATTTTTTTCACTGCATTCTAGTT
GTGGTTTGTCCAAACTCATCAATGTATCTTATCATGTCTGGCTCTAGCTATCCCGCCCCTAACTCCGCCC
ATCCCGCCCCTAACTCCGCCCAGTTCCGCCCATTCTCCGCCCCATGGCTGACTAATTTTTTTTATTTATG
CAGAGGCCGAGGCCGCCTCGGCCTCTGAGCTATTCCAGAAGTAGTGAGGAGGCTTTTTTGGAGGCCTAGG
GACGTACCCAATTCGCCCTATAGTGAGTCGTATTACGCGCGCTCACTGGCCGTCGTTTTACAACGTCGTG
ACTGGGAAAACCCTGGCGTTACCCAACTTAATCGCCTTGCAGCACATCCCCCTTTCGCCAGCTGGCGTAA
TAGCGAAGAGGCCCGCACCGATCGCCCTTCCCAACAGTTGCGCAGCCTGAATGGCGAATGGG
[124 nt withheld, positions 6853-6976]
C
[91 nt withheld, positions 6978-7068]
A
[49 nt withheld, positions 7070-7118]
CCTTTGACGTTGGAGTCCACGTTCTTT
[37 nt withheld, positions 7146-7182]
ACCCTATCTCGGTCTATTCTTTTGATTTATAAGGGATTTTGCCGATTTCGGCCTATTGGTTAAAAAATGA
GCTGATTTAACAAAAATTTAACGCGAATTTTAACAAAATATTAACGCTTACAATTTAGGTGGCACTTTTC
GGGGAAATGTGCGCGGAACCCCTATTTGTTTATTTTTCTAAATACATTCAAATATGTATCCGCTCATGAG
ACAATAACCCTGATAAATGCTTCAATAATATTGAAAAAGGAAGAGTATGAGTATTCAACATTTCCGTGTC
GCCCTTATTCCCTTTTTTGCGGCATTTTGCCTTCCTGTTTTTGCTCACCCAGAAACGCTGGTGAAAGTAA
AAGATGCTGAAGATCAGTTGGGTGCACGAGTGGGTTACATCGAACTGGATCTCAACAGCGGTAAGATCCT
TGAGAGTTTTCGCCCCGAAGAACGTTTTCCAATGATGAGCACTTTTAAAGTTCTGCTATGTGGCGCGGTA
TTATCCCGTATTGACGCCGGGCAAGAGCAACTCGGTCGCCGCATACACTATTCTCAGAATGACTTGGTTG
AGTACTCACCAGTCACAGAAAAGCATCTTACGGATGGCATGACAGTAAGAGAATTATGCAGTGCTGCCAT
AACCATGAGTGATAACACTGCGGCCAACTTACTTCTGACAACGATCGGAGGACCGAAGGAGCTAACCGCT
TTTTTGCACAACATGGGGGATCATGTAACTCGCCTTGATCGTTGGGAACCGGAGCTGAATGAAGCCATAC
CAAACGACGAGCGTGACACCACGATGCCTGTAGCAATGGCAACAACGTTGCGCAAACTATTAACTGGCGA
ACTACTTACTCTAGCTTCCCGGCAACAATTAATAGACTGGATGGAGGCGGATAAAGTTGCAGGACCACTT
CTGCGCTCGGCCCTTCCGGCTGGCTGGTTTATTGCTGATAAATCTGGAGCCGGTGAGCGTGGGTCTCGCG
GTATCATTGCAGCACTGGGGCCAGATGGTAAGCCCTCCCGTATCGTAGTTATCTACACGACGGGGAGTCA
GGCAACTATGGATGAACGAAATAGACAGATCGCTGAGATAGGTGCCTCACTGATTAAGCATTGGTAACTG
TCAGACCAAGTTTACTCATATATACTTTAGATTGATTTAAAACTTCATTTTTAATTTAAAAGGATCTAGG
TGAAGATCCTTTTTGATAATCTCATGACCAAAATCCCTTAACGTGAGTTTTCGTTCCACTGAGCGTCAGA
CCCCGTAGAAAAGATCAAAGGATCTTCTTGAGATCCTTTTTTTCTGCGCGTAATCTGCTGCTTGCAAACA
AAAAAACCACCGCTACCAGCGGTGGTTTGTTTGCCGGATCAAGAGCTACCAACTCTTTTTCCGAAGGTAA
CTGGCTTCAGCAGAGCGCAGATACCAAATACTGTTCTTCTAGTGTAGCCGTAGTTAGGCCACCACTTCAA
GAACTCTGTAGCACCGCCTACATACCTCGCTCTGCTAATCCTGTTACCAGTGGCTGCTGCCAGTGGCGAT
AAGTCGTGTCTTACCGGGTTGGACTCAAGACGATAGTTACCGGATAAGGCGCAGCGGTCGGGCTGAACGG
GGGGTTCGTGCACACAGCCCAGCTTGGAGCGAACGACCTACACCGAACTGAGATACCTACAGCGTGAGCT
ATGAGAAAGCGCCACGCTTCCCGAAGGGAGAAAGGCGGACAGGTATCCGGTAAGCGGCAGGGTCGGAACA
GGAGAGCGCACGAGGGAGCTTCCAGGGGGAAACGCCTGGTATCTTTATAGTCCTGTCGGGTTTCGCCACC
TCTGACTTGAGCGTCGATTTTTGTGATGCTCGTCAGGGGGGCGGAGCCTATGGAAAAACGCCAGCAACGC
GGCCTTTTTACGGTTCCTGGCCTTTTGCTGGCCTTTTGCTCACATGTTCTTTCCTGCGTTATCCCCTGAT
TCTGTGGATAACCGTATTACCGCCTTTGAGTGAGCTGATACCGCTCGCCGCAGCCGAACGACCGAGCGCA
GCGAGTCAGTGAGCGAGGAAGCGGAAGAGCGCCCAATACGCAAACCGCCTCTCCCCGCGCGTTGGCCGAT
TCATTAATGCAGCTGGCACGACAGGTTTCCCGACTGGAAAGCGGGCAGTGAGCGCAACGCAATTAATGTG
AGTTAGCTCACTCATTAGGCACCCCAGGCTTTACACTTTATGCTTCCGGCTCGTATGTTGTGTGGAATTG
TGAGCGGATAACAATTTCACACAGGAAACAGCTATGACCATGATTACGCCAAGCGCGCAATTAACCCTCA
CTAAAGGGAACAAAAGCTGGAGCTGCAAGCTTAA
Features (pLannotate 1.2.2; 33 found; start..end, strand, type, name):
      1..227     +  promoter       RSV promoter: Rous sarcoma virus enhancer/promoter
    228..408     +  LTR            5' LTR (truncated): truncated 5' long terminal repeat (LTR) from HIV-1
    455..580     +  misc_feature   HIV-1 Ψ: packaging signal of human immunodeficiency virus type 1
    564..927     +  CDS            HIV-1 gag (fragment): gag protein from human immunodeficiency virus 1; gag
   1073..1306    +  misc_feature   RRE: The Rev response element (RRE) of HIV-1 allows for Rev-dependent mRNA export from the nucleus to the cytoplasm.
   1683..1709    +  CDS            Rev (fragment): human immunodeficiency virus 1 (HIV-1) Rev protein; rev; enhances nuclear export of unspliced and incompletely spliced viral mRNAs
   1716..1739    +  promoter       SV40 promoter (fragment): SV40 early promoter
   1740..1811    +  promoter       SV40 promoter (fragment): SV40 enhancer and early promoter
   1835..1970    +  rep_origin     SV40 ori: SV40 origin of replication
   2016..2612    +  CDS            PuroR (fragment): puromycin N-acetyltransferase; pac from Streptomyces; confers resistance to puromycin
   2661..2778    +  misc_feature   cPPT/CTS: central polypurine tract and central termination sequence of HIV-1
   2843..2909    +  CDS            small t antigen (fragment): SV40 (simian virus 40) small t antigen
   2916..4094    +  promoter       EF-1α promoter: strong constitutive promoter for human elongation factor EF-1α
   4115..4132    +  protein_bind   attB1 (fragment): mutant version of attB; core recombination site for the Gateway® BP reaction BP Clonase™
   4141..5253    +  CDS            NKX2-1: NKX21_HUMAN - Also known as NKX2A, TITF1, TTF1. Experimental evidence at protein level: Swiss-Prot protein existence level 1. Transcription factor that binds and activates the promoter of thyroid specific genes such as thyroglobulin, thyroperoxidase, and thyrotropin receptor. Crucial in the maintenance of the thyroid differentiation phenotype. May play a role in lung development and surfactant homeostasis. Forms a regulatory loop with GRHL2 that coordinates lung epithelial cell morphogenesis and differentiation. Activates the transcription of GNRHR and plays a role in enhancing the circadian o
   5261..5278    -  protein_bind   attB2 (fragment): mutant version of attB; core recombination site for the Gateway® BP reaction BP Clonase™
   5287..5328    +  CDS            V5 tag: epitope tag from simian virus 5
   5379..5967    +  misc_feature   WPRE: woodchuck hepatitis virus posttranscriptional regulatory element
   6018..6037    +  misc_feature   cPPT/CTS (fragment): central polypurine tract and central termination sequence of HIV-1
   6039..6272    +  LTR            3' LTR (ΔU3): self-inactivating 3' long terminal repeat (LTR) from HIV-1
   6350..6471    +  polyA_signal   SV40 poly(A) signal: SV40 polyadenylation signal
   6511..6646    +  rep_origin     SV40 ori: SV40 origin of replication
   6667..6685    -  promoter       T7 promoter: promoter for bacteriophage T7 RNA polymerase
   6693..6848    +  CDS            lacZα (fragment): LacZα fragment of β-galactosidase; lacZ fragment
   6853..7281    +  rep_origin     f1 ori (sequence partly withheld): f1 bacteriophage origin of replication; arrow indicates direction of (+) strand synthesis
   7334..7438    +  promoter       AmpR promoter: bla
   7439..8299    +  CDS            AmpR: β-lactamase; bla; confers resistance to ampicillin, carbenicillin, and related antibiotics
   8470..9058    +  rep_origin     ori: high-copy-number ColE1/pMB1/pBR322/pUC origin of replication
   9241..9333    +  CDS            lacI (fragment): lac repressor; lacI; The lac repressor binds to the lac operator to inhibit transcription in E. coli. This inhibition can be relieved by adding lactose or isopropyl-β-D-thiogalactopyranoside (IPTG).
   9346..9367    +  protein_bind   CAP binding site: CAP binding activates transcription in the presence of cAMP. E. coli catabolite activator protein
   9382..9412    +  promoter       lac promoter: promoter for the E. coli lac operon
   9420..9436    +  protein_bind   lac operator: The lac repressor binds to the lac operator to inhibit transcription in E. coli. This inhibition can be relieved by adding lactose or isopropyl-β-D-thiogalactopyranoside (IPTG). lac repressor encoded by lacI
   9481..9499    +  promoter       T3 promoter: promoter for bacteriophage T3 RNA polymerase
