[The description below was written by a language model from this plasmid's Addgene catalogue record and pLannotate feature annotations shown in this document.]
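Description:
pLX-EF1a_NKX2-1 is a lentiviral mammalian expression plasmid built on the pLX307 backbone for overexpression of the short isoform of human NKX2-1 (also known as TTF-1/TITF1), a homeodomain lineage transcription factor of thyroid and lung. It is maintained in E. coli through a high-copy ColE1/pUC-type origin with ampicillin resistance (AmpR), and also carries an f1 origin and residual lac/T7/T3 cloning-vector elements. The sequenced record is 9,526 nt, which is shorter than the listed backbone size. This would be consistent with the Gateway destination cassette having been replaced by the smaller insert, though the record does not say so.

The viral portion has a third-generation, self-inactivating layout. An RSV promoter drives a truncated HIV-1 5' LTR, followed by the Ψ packaging signal with a gag fragment, the RRE for Rev-dependent nuclear export of the genomic RNA, a cPPT/CTS, and a ΔU3 3' LTR with a downstream SV40 poly(A) signal. Within the transfer region there are two expression units. An SV40 early promoter drives puromycin N-acetyltransferase, allowing selection of transduced cells. The strong constitutive EF-1α promoter drives the 1,113 bp NKX2-1 open reading frame. The insert was introduced by Gateway recombination and is flanked by attB1 and attB2 remnants, with a V5 epitope tag annotated just downstream of attB2, matching the catalogue's C-terminal tag. A WPRE after the tag enhances transcript stability and expression.

The construct is intended for packaging into lentivirus and stable, puromycin-selectable expression of V5-tagged NKX2-1. The associated work concerns NKX2-1 dosage and oncogenic regulation in lung adenocarcinoma.
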