Addgene plasmid #221484: pLX-EF1a_NKX2-1
Purpose: NKX2-1 short isoform lentiviral overexpression
Depositing lab: Matthew Meyerson. Depositing organization: Broad Institute. Publication: Dosage amplification dictates oncogenic regulation by the NKX2-1 lineage factor in lung adenocarcinoma. Pulice JL, Meyerson M. bioRxiv [Preprint]. 2023 Oct 27:2023.10.26.563996. doi: 10.1101/2023.10.26.563996. PubMed 37994369.
Backbone
  Vector backbone: pLX307
  Backbone size w/o insert (bp): 10065
  Vector type: Mammalian Expression, Lentiviral
  Selectable markers: Puromycin
Growth in bacteria
  Bacterial resistance: Ampicillin, 100 μg/mL
  Growth temperature: 37°C
  Growth strain: NEB Stable
  Copy number: High Copy
Gene/Insert
  Gene/Insert name: NKX2-1
  Species: H. sapiens (human)
  Insert size (bp): 1113
  Entrez Gene: NKX2-1 (a.k.a. BCH, BHC, NK-2, NKX2.1, NKX2A, NMTC1, T/EBP, TEBP, TITF1, TTF-1, TTF1)
  Promoter: EF1a
  Tag / fusion protein: V5 (C terminal on insert)
  Cloning method: Gateway Cloning
  Sequencing primers: 5′ EF1a-Fw; 3′ WPRE-Rv
Terms and licenses: Academic/Nonprofit Terms; Industry Terms: Not Available to Industry
How to cite: pLX-EF1a_NKX2-1 was a gift from Matthew Meyerson (Addgene plasmid # 221484 ; http://n2t.net/addgene:221484 ; RRID:Addgene_221484)
